Addgene plasmid #52537: pBT296_pBS-U-attP-FRT5-pSV40-Neo-pA-FRT5
Purpose: Expression of FRT5-flanked Neo; homologous recombination targeting vector cloning
Depositing lab: Liqun Luo. Depositing organization: Stanford University. Publication: Site-specific integrase-mediated transgenesis in mice via pronuclear injection. Tasic B, Hippenmeyer S, Wang C, Gamboa M, Zong H, Chen-Tsai Y, Luo L. Proc Natl Acad Sci U S A. 2011 May 10;108(19):7902-7. doi: 10.1073/pnas.1019507108. Epub 2011 Apr 4. PubMed 21464299.
Backbone
  Vector backbone: pBluescript
  Backbone manufacturer: Stratagene
  Vector type: Mammalian Expression
  Selectable markers: Neomycin (select with G418)
Growth in bacteria
  Bacterial resistance: Ampicillin, 100 μg/mL
  Growth temperature: 37°C
  Growth strain: DH5alpha
  Copy number: High Copy
Gene/Insert 1
  Gene/Insert name: PhiC31o attP (full length)
Gene/Insert 2
  Gene/Insert name: Neo
Resource information
  A portion of this plasmid was derived from a plasmid made by: Full length attP from Michele Calos
Terms and licenses: Academic/Nonprofit Terms; Industry Terms: Not Available to Industry
How to cite: pBT296_pBS-U-attP-FRT5-pSV40-Neo-pA-FRT5 was a gift from Liqun Luo (Addgene plasmid # 52537 ; http://n2t.net/addgene:52537 ; RRID:Addgene_52537)
