[The description below was written by a language model from this plasmid's Addgene catalogue record and pLannotate feature annotations shown in this document.]
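Description:
pBT296_pBS-U-attP-FRT5-pSV40-Neo-pA-FRT5 is a 5.1 kb pBluescript-based cloning intermediate intended as a source of a φC31 attP site linked to a removable neomycin selection cassette, for building homologous recombination targeting vectors. It is propagated in E. coli as a high-copy plasmid through its ColE1/pUC-type origin and is selected with ampicillin via the β-lactamase gene. The backbone also retains the f1 origin for single-stranded DNA production, the interrupted lacZα/lac promoter region, and the T7 and T3 promoters that flank the cloning site.

The payload sits between the T3 and T7 promoters. It begins with a full-length φC31 attP attachment site, the docking sequence recognised by φC31 integrase. This is followed by a selection cassette in which the SV40 enhancer/early promoter drives the Tn5 aminoglycoside phosphotransferase (NeoR/KanR), conferring G418 resistance in mammalian cells. A small bacterial bla promoter lies just upstream of the SV40 promoter and could also allow kanamycin resistance in bacteria, although the record does not say so. A residual ble fragment and an HSV TK polyadenylation signal follow the coding sequence. According to the plasmid name and stated purpose, the Neo cassette is flanked by FRT5 sites, a variant FLP recombinase target. These were not detected by the automated annotation, so their exact positions are not given.

In use, the attP-FRT5-Neo-FRT5 module would be moved between homology arms to knock attP into a chosen genomic locus. Targeted cells are selected with G418, and FLP can later excise the marker. This leaves an attP landing site for integrase-mediated, site-specific transgene insertion, consistent with the associated work on mouse transgenesis by pronuclear injection.
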