Features (pLannotate 1.2.2; 18 found; start..end, strand, type, name):
     33..461     -  rep_origin     f1 ori (sequence partly withheld): f1 bacteriophage origin of replication; arrow indicates direction of (+) strand synthesis
    466..623     -  CDS            lacZα (fragment): LacZα fragment of β-galactosidase; lacZ fragment
    626..644     +  promoter       T7 promoter: promoter for bacteriophage T7 RNA polymerase
    818..834     +  polyA_signal   bGH poly(A) signal (fragment): bovine growth hormone polyadenylation signal
    925..972     -  polyA_signal   HSV TK poly(A) signal: herpes simplex virus thymidine kinase polyadenylation signal (Cole and Stacy, 1985)
   1031..1183    -  CDS            ble (fragment): BLE_KLEPN - Experimental evidence at protein level: Swiss-Prot protein existence level 1. Binding protein with a strong affinity to the bleomycin family of antibiotics. Binds to CL990; an antimitotic-antibiotic compound. From Klebsiella pneumoniae.
   1204..1998    -  CDS            NeoR/KanR: aminoglycoside phosphotransferase from Tn5; aph(3')-II (or nptII); confers resistance to neomycin, kanamycin, and G418 (Geneticin®)
   2033..2390    -  promoter       SV40 promoter: SV40 enhancer and early promoter
   2392..2496    -  promoter       AmpR promoter: bla
   2666..2765    -  protein_bind   phage φC31 attP: attachment site of phage φC31 phage φC31 integrase
   2932..2950    -  promoter       T3 promoter: promoter for bacteriophage T3 RNA polymerase
   2995..3011    -  protein_bind   lac operator: The lac repressor binds to the lac operator to inhibit transcription in E. coli. This inhibition can be relieved by adding lactose or isopropyl-β-D-thiogalactopyranoside (IPTG). lac repressor encoded by lacI
   3019..3049    -  promoter       lac promoter: promoter for the E. coli lac operon
   3064..3085    -  protein_bind   CAP binding site: CAP binding activates transcription in the presence of cAMP. E. coli catabolite activator protein
   3098..3190    -  CDS            lacI (fragment): lac repressor; lacI; The lac repressor binds to the lac operator to inhibit transcription in E. coli. This inhibition can be relieved by adding lactose or isopropyl-β-D-thiogalactopyranoside (IPTG).
   3373..3961    -  rep_origin     ori: high-copy-number ColE1/pMB1/pBR322/pUC origin of replication
   4132..4992    -  CDS            AmpR: β-lactamase; bla; confers resistance to ampicillin, carbenicillin, and related antibiotics
   4993..5097    -  promoter       AmpR promoter: bla
>Addgene plasmid #52537 | pBT296_pBS-U-attP-FRT5-pSV40-Neo-pA-FRT5 | depositor full sequence | sequence record 82107 | pBT296_pBS-U-attP-FRT5-pSV40-Neo-pA-FRT5 sequence 5117 bps
CACCTAAATTGTAAGCGTTAATATTTTGTTAAAATTCGCGTTAAATTTTTGTTAAATCAGCTCATTTTTT
AACCAATAGGCCGAAATCGGCAAAATCCCTTATAAATCAAAAGAATAGACCGAGATAGGGT
[37 nt withheld, positions 132-168]
AAAGAACGTGGACTCCAACGTCAAAGG
[49 nt withheld, positions 196-244]
T
[91 nt withheld, positions 246-336]
G
[124 nt withheld, positions 338-461]
CCCATTCGCCATTCAGGCTGCGCAACTGTTGGGAAGGGCGATCGGTGCGGGCCTCTTCGCTATTACGCCA
GCTGGCGAAAGGGGGATGTGCTGCAAGGCGATTAAGTTGGGTAACGCCAGGGTTTTCCCAGTCACGACGT
TGTAAAACGACGGCCAGTGAATTGTAATACGACTCACTATAGGGCGAATTGGGTACAGGCGCGCCCCTTA
CTAGGCGGCCGCGAAGTTCCTATACCTTTTGAAGAATAGGAACTTCGGAATAGGAACTTCTCTAGAGATG
ATCCTGAGTAACCTGAGGCTATGGCAGGGCCTGCCGCCCCGACGTTGGCTGCGAGCCCTGGGCCTTCACC
CGAACTTGGGGGGTGGGGTGGGGAAAAGGAAGAAACGCGGGCGTATTGGCCCCAATGGGGTCTCGGTGGG
GTATCGACAGAGTGCCAGCCCTGGGACCGAACCCCGCGTTTATGAACAAACGACCCAACACCGTGCGTTT
TATTCTGTCTTTTTATTGCCGTCATAGCGCGGGTTCCTTCCGGTATTGTCTCCTTCCGTGTTTCAGTTAG
CCTCCCCCTAGGGTGGGCGAAGAACTCCAGCATGAGATCCCCGCGCTGGAGGATCATCCAGCCGGCGTCC
CGGAAAACGATTCCGAAGCCCAACCTTTCATAGAAGGCGGCGGTGGAATCGAAATCTCGTGATGGCAGGT
TGGGCGTCGCTTGGTCGGTCATTTCGAACCCCAGAGTCCCGCTCAGAAGAACTCGTCAAGAAGGCGATAG
AAGGCGATGCGCTGCGAATCGGGAGCGGCGATACCGTAAAGCACGAGGAAGCGGTCAGCCCATTCGCCGC
CAAGCTCTTCAGCAATATCACGGGTAGCCAACGCTATGTCCTGATAGCGGTCCGCCACACCCAGCCGGCC
ACAGTCGATGAATCCAGAAAAGCGGCCATTTTCCACCATGATATTCGGCAAGCAGGCATCGCCATGGGTC
ACGACGAGATCCTCGCCGTCGGGCATGCTCGCCTTGAGCCTGGCGAACAGTTCGGCTGGCGCGAGCCCCT
GATGCTCTTCGTCCAGATCATCCTGATCGACAAGACCGGCTTCCATCCGAGTACGTGCTCGCTCGATGCG
ATGTTTCGCTTGGTGGTCGAATGGGCAGGTAGCCGGATCAAGCGTATGCAGCCGCCGCATTGCATCAGCC
ATGATGGATACTTTCTCGGCAGGAGCAAGGTGAGATGACAGGAGATCCTGCCCCGGCACTTCGCCCAATA
GCAGCCAGTCCCTTCCCGCTTCAGTGACAACGTCGAGCACAGCTGCGCAAGGAACGCCCGTCGTGGCCAG
CCACGATAGCCGCGCTGCCTCGTCTTGCAGTTCATTCAGGGCACCGGACAGGTCGGTCTTGACAAAAAGA
ACCGGGCGCCCCTGCGCTGACAGCCGGAACACGGCGGCATCAGAGCAGCCGATTGTCTGTTGTGCCCAGT
CATAGCCGAATAGCCTCTCCACCCAAGCGGCCGGAGAACCTGCGTGCAATCCATCTTGTTCAATCATGCG
AAACGATCCTCATCCTGTCTCTTGATCGATCTTTGCAAAAGCCTAGGCCTCCAAAAAAGCCTCCTCACTA
CTTCTGGAATAGCTCAGAGGCCGAGGCGGCCTCGGCCTCTGCATAAATAAAAAAAATTAGTCAGCCATGG
GGCGGAGAATGGGCGGAACTGGGCGGAGTTAGGGGCGGGATGGGCGGAGTTAGGGGCGGGACTATGGTTG
CTGACTAATTGAGATGCATGCTTTGCATACTTCTGCCTGCTGGGGAGCCTGGGGACTTTCCACACCTGGT
TGCTGACTAATTGAGATGCATGCTTTGCATACTTCTGCCTGCTGGGGAGCCTGGGGACTTTCCACACCCT
AACTGACACACATTCCACAGCTGGTTCTTTCCGCCTCAGGACTCTTCCTTTTTCAATATTATTGAAGCAT
TTATCAGGGTTATTGTCTCATGAGCGGATACATATTTGAATGTATTTAGAAAAATAAACAAATAGGGGTT
CCGCGCACATTTCCCCGAAAAGTGCCACCTGAATAATCGCTAGCGAAGTTCCTATACCTTTTGAAGAATA
GGAACTTCGGAATAGGAACTTCGTCGACAAAGGATCCTTCTCGACTAGTCGCGCTCGCGCGACTGACGGT
CGTAAGCACCCGCGTACGTGTCCACCCCGGTCACAACCCCTTGTGTCATGTCGGCGACCCTACGCCCCCA
ACTGAGAGAACTCAAAGGTTACCCCAGTTGGGGCACTACTCCCGAAAACCGCTTCTGACCTGGGAAAACG
TGAAGCCCCGGGGCATCCGCTGAGGGTTGCCGCCGGGGCTTCGGTGTGTCCGTCAGTACTAGTCGAGAAA
AGATCCGATATCCTTACGGAATACCACTTGCCACCTATCACCAGATCTGGATGCATGATCTCCTATTTAA
ATCAGCTCCAGCTTTTGTTCCCTTTAGTGAGGGTTAATTTCGAGCTTGGCGTAATCATGGTCATAGCTGT
TTCCTGTGTGAAATTGTTATCCGCTCACAATTCCACACAACATACGAGCCGGAAGCATAAAGTGTAAAGC
CTGGGGTGCCTAATGAGTGAGCTAACTCACATTAATTGCGTTGCGCTCACTGCCCGCTTTCCAGTCGGGA
AACCTGTCGTGCCAGCTGCATTAATGAATCGGCCAACGCGCGGGGAGAGGCGGTTTGCGTATTGGGCGCT
CTTCCGCTTCCTCGCTCACTGACTCGCTGCGCTCGGTCGTTCGGCTGCGGCGAGCGGTATCAGCTCACTC
AAAGGCGGTAATACGGTTATCCACAGAATCAGGGGATAACGCAGGAAAGAACATGTGAGCAAAAGGCCAG
CAAAAGGCCAGGAACCGTAAAAAGGCCGCGTTGCTGGCGTTTTTCCATAGGCTCCGCCCCCCTGACGAGC
ATCACAAAAATCGACGCTCAAGTCAGAGGTGGCGAAACCCGACAGGACTATAAAGATACCAGGCGTTTCC
CCCTGGAAGCTCCCTCGTGCGCTCTCCTGTTCCGACCCTGCCGCTTACCGGATACCTGTCCGCCTTTCTC
CCTTCGGGAAGCGTGGCGCTTTCTCATAGCTCACGCTGTAGGTATCTCAGTTCGGTGTAGGTCGTTCGCT
CCAAGCTGGGCTGTGTGCACGAACCCCCCGTTCAGCCCGACCGCTGCGCCTTATCCGGTAACTATCGTCT
TGAGTCCAACCCGGTAAGACACGACTTATCGCCACTGGCAGCAGCCACTGGTAACAGGATTAGCAGAGCG
AGGTATGTAGGCGGTGCTACAGAGTTCTTGAAGTGGTGGCCTAACTACGGCTACACTAGAAGGACAGTAT
TTGGTATCTGCGCTCTGCTGAAGCCAGTTACCTTCGGAAAAAGAGTTGGTAGCTCTTGATCCGGCAAACA
AACCACCGCTGGTAGCGGTGGTTTTTTTGTTTGCAAGCAGCAGATTACGCGCAGAAAAAAAGGATCTCAA
GAAGATCCTTTGATCTTTTCTACGGGGTCTGACGCTCAGTGGAACGAAAACTCACGTTAAGGGATTTTGG
TCATGAGATTATCAAAAAGGATCTTCACCTAGATCCTTTTAAATTAAAAATGAAGTTTTAAATCAATCTA
AAGTATATATGAGTAAACTTGGTCTGACAGTTACCAATGCTTAATCAGTGAGGCACCTATCTCAGCGATC
TGTCTATTTCGTTCATCCATAGTTGCCTGACTCCCCGTCGTGTAGATAACTACGATACGGGAGGGCTTAC
CATCTGGCCCCAGTGCTGCAATGATACCGCGAGACCCACGCTCACCGGCTCCAGATTTATCAGCAATAAA
CCAGCCAGCCGGAAGGGCCGAGCGCAGAAGTGGTCCTGCAACTTTATCCGCCTCCATCCAGTCTATTAAT
TGTTGCCGGGAAGCTAGAGTAAGTAGTTCGCCAGTTAATAGTTTGCGCAACGTTGTTGCCATTGCTACAG
GCATCGTGGTGTCACGCTCGTCGTTTGGTATGGCTTCATTCAGCTCCGGTTCCCAACGATCAAGGCGAGT
TACATGATCCCCCATGTTGTGCAAAAAAGCGGTTAGCTCCTTCGGTCCTCCGATCGTTGTCAGAAGTAAG
TTGGCCGCAGTGTTATCACTCATGGTTATGGCAGCACTGCATAATTCTCTTACTGTCATGCCATCCGTAA
GATGCTTTTCTGTGACTGGTGAGTACTCAACCAAGTCATTCTGAGAATAGTGTATGCGGCGACCGAGTTG
CTCTTGCCCGGCGTCAATACGGGATAATACCGCGCCACATAGCAGAACTTTAAAAGTGCTCATCATTGGA
AAACGTTCTTCGGGGCGAAAACTCTCAAGGATCTTACCGCTGTTGAGATCCAGTTCGATGTAACCCACTC
GTGCACCCAACTGATCTTCAGCATCTTTTACTTTCACCAGCGTTTCTGGGTGAGCAAAAACAGGAAGGCA
AAATGCCGCAAAAAAGGGAATAAGGGCGACACGGAAATGTTGAATACTCATACTCTTCCTTTTTCAATAT
TATTGAAGCATTTATCAGGGTTATTGTCTCATGAGCGGATACATATTTGAATGTATTTAGAAAAATAAAC
AAATAGGGGTTCCGCGCACATTTCCCCGAAAAGTGC
