>Addgene plasmid #52537 | pBT296_pBS-U-attP-FRT5-pSV40-Neo-pA-FRT5 | addgene partial sequence | sequence record 89607 | pUC-3 5'-GCCATTCGCCATTCAGGCTGCGCAACTGTT-3'
TTACGCCAGCTGGCGAAAGGGGGATGTGCTGCAAGGCGATTAAGTTGGGTAACGCCAGGGTTTTCCCAGT
CACGACGTTGTAAAACGACGGCCAGTGAATTGTAATACGACTCACTATAGGGCGAATTGGGTACAGGCGC
GCCCCTTACTAGGCGGCCGCGAAGTTCCTATACCTTTTGAAGAATAGGAACTTCGGAATAGGAACTTCTC
TAGAGATGATCCTGAGTAACCTGAGGCTATGGCAGGGCCTGCCGCCCCGACGTTGGCTGCGAGCCCTGGG
CCTTCACCCGAACTTGGGGGGTGGGGTGGGGAAAAGGAAGAAACGCGGGCGTATTGGCCCCAATGGGGTC
TCGGTGGGGTATCGACAGAGTGCCAGCCCTGGGACCGAACCCCGCGTTTATGAACAAACGACCCAACACC
GTGCGTTTTATTCTGTCTTTTTATTGCCGTCATAGCGCGGGTTCCTTCCGGTATTGTCTCCTTCCGTGTT
TCAGTTAGCCTCCCCCTAGGGTGGGCGAAGAACTCCAGCATGAGATCCCCGCGCTGGAGGATCATCCAGC
CGGCGTCCCGGAAAACGATTCCGAAGCCCAACCTTTCATAGAAGGCGGCGGTGGAATCGAAATCTCGTGA
TGGCAGGTTGGGCGTCGCTTGGTCGGTCATTTCGAACCCCAGAGTCCCGCTCAGAAGAACTCGTCAAGAA
GGCGATAGAAGGCGATGCGCTGCGAATCGGGAGCGGCGATACCGTAAAGCACGAGGAAGCGGTCAGCCCA
TTCGCCGCCAAGCTCTTCAGCAATATCACGGGTAGCCAACGCTATGTCCTGATAGCGGTCCGCCACACCC
AGCCGGCCACAGTCGATGAATCCAGAAAAGCGGCCATTTTCCACCATGATATTCGGCAAGCAGGCATCGC
CATGGGTCACGACGAGATCCTCGCCGTCGGGCATGCTCGCCTTGAGCCTGGCGAACAGTTCGGCTGGCGC
GAGCCCCTGATGCTCTTCGTCCAGATCATCCTGATCGACAAGACCGGCTTCCA
