>Addgene plasmid #52537 | pBT296_pBS-U-attP-FRT5-pSV40-Neo-pA-FRT5 | addgene partial sequence | sequence record 90037 | M13pUC-Rev 5'-AGCGGATAACAATTTCACACAGG-3'
CCCTCACTAAAGGGAACAAAAGCTGGAGCTGATTTAAATAGGAGATCATGCATCCAGATCTGGTGATAGG
TGGCAAGTGGTATTCCGTAAGGATATCGGATCTTTTCTCGACTAGTACTGACGGACACACCGAAGCCCCG
GCGGCAACCCTCAGCGGATGCCCCGGGGCTTCACGTTTTCCCAGGTCAGAAGCGGTTTTCGGGAGTAGTG
CCCCAACTGGGGTAACCTTTGAGTTCTCTCAGTTGGGGGCGTAGGGTCGCCGACATGACACAAGGGGTTG
TGACCGGGGTGGACACGTACGCGGGTGCTTACGACCGTCAGTCGCGCGAGCGCGACTAGTCGAGAAGGAT
CCTTTGTCGACGAAGTTCCTATTCCGAAGTTCCTATTCTTCAAAAGGTATAGGAACTTCGCTAGCGATTA
TTCAGGTGGCACTTTTCGGGGAAATGTGCGCGGAACCCCTATTTGTTTATTTTTCTAAATACATTCAAAT
ATGTATCCGCTCATGAGACAATAACCCTGATAAATGCTTCAATAATATTGAAAAAGGAAGAGTCCTGAGG
CGGAAAGAACCAGCTGTGGAATGTGTGTCAGTTAGGGTGTGGAAAGTCCCCAGGCTCCCCAGCAGGCAGA
AGTATGCAAAGCATGCATCTCAATTAGTCAGCAACCAGGTGTGGAAAGTCCCCAGGCTCCCCAGCAGGCA
GAAGTATGCAAAGCATGCATCTCAATTAGTCAGCAACCATAGTCCCGCCCCTAACTCCGCCCATCCCGCC
CCTAACTCCGCCCAGTTCCGCCCATTCTCCGCCCCATGGCTGACTAATTTTTTT
